Addgene plasmid #80539: Rab18b cds in pGem-T Easy
Purpose: Can be used for in situ hybridisation or other purposes
Depositing lab: Rob Parton. Depositing organization: University of Queensland, Institute for Molecular Bioscience. Publication: A plasmid library of full-length zebrafish rab proteins for in vivo cell biology. Hall TE, Martel N, Lo HP, Xiong Z, Parton RG. Cell Logist. 2017 Mar 1;7(1):e1301151. doi: 10.1080/21592799.2017.1301151. eCollection 2017. PubMed 28396820.
Backbone
  Vector backbone: pGemT easy
  Backbone manufacturer: Promega
Growth in bacteria
  Bacterial resistance: Ampicillin, 100 μg/mL
  Growth temperature: 37°C
  Growth strain: DH5alpha
  Copy number: High Copy
Gene/Insert
  Gene/Insert name: rab18b
  Species: D. rerio (zebrafish)
  Entrez Gene: rab18b (a.k.a. zgc:92523)
Terms and licenses: Academic/Nonprofit Terms; Industry Terms: Not Available to Industry
How to cite: Rab18b cds in pGem-T Easy was a gift from Rob Parton (Addgene plasmid # 80539 ; http://n2t.net/addgene:80539 ; RRID:Addgene_80539)
