[The description below was written by a language model from this plasmid's Addgene catalogue record and pLannotate feature annotations shown in this document.]
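Description:
Rab18b cds in pGem-T Easy is a small (about 3.65 kb) bacterial cloning plasmid carrying the coding sequence of zebrafish (Danio rerio) rab18b, a Rab-family small GTPase, inserted into the commercial pGEM-T Easy TA-cloning backbone. It is maintained in E. coli at high copy number through a ColE1/pUC-type origin and selected with ampicillin via the β-lactamase gene and its native promoter. An f1 phage origin is also present, which allows production of single-stranded DNA. The lac promoter, operator and CAP site with an interrupted lacZα fragment are the remnants of the backbone's blue/white screening system, disrupted here by the insert. It contains no eukaryotic promoter or other expression elements, so it is a cloning and template vector rather than an expression construct.

The roughly 615 bp rab18b open reading frame sits in the multiple cloning region, flanked by opposing bacteriophage promoters: T7 upstream in the same orientation as the coding sequence, and SP6 downstream pointing back into it. This arrangement permits in vitro transcription of either strand. By the annotated orientation, T7 would yield sense RNA and SP6 would yield antisense RNA, the latter being what is needed for riboprobes. This fits the stated purpose of in situ hybridisation, and the plasmid can also serve as a sequence-verified source of the coding sequence for subcloning. The short annotated fragments matching a hornet peptide, lacI, bom and an RSF origin are most likely incidental similarity hits to backbone or polylinker sequence rather than functional parts. The plasmid belongs to a library of full-length zebrafish rab clones made for in vivo cell biology.
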