Features (pLannotate 1.2.2; 15 found; start..end, strand, type, name):
    126..714     -  rep_origin     ori: high-copy-number ColE1/pMB1/pBR322/pUC origin of replication
    885..1745    -  CDS            AmpR: β-lactamase; bla; confers resistance to ampicillin, carbenicillin, and related antibiotics
   1746..1850    -  promoter       AmpR promoter: bla
   1877..1927    +  misc_feature   bom (fragment): basis of mobility region from pBR322
   1955..2383    -  rep_origin     f1 ori (sequence partly withheld): f1 bacteriophage origin of replication; arrow indicates direction of (+) strand synthesis
   2387..2544    -  CDS            lacZα (fragment): LacZα fragment of β-galactosidase; lacZ fragment
   2547..2565    +  promoter       T7 promoter: promoter for bacteriophage T7 RNA polymerase
   2627..3241    +  CDS            rab18b: RB18B_DANRE - Also known as rab18. Experimental evidence at transcript level: Swiss-Prot protein existence level 2. Required for the localization of ZFYVE1 to lipid droplets and for its function in mediating the formation of endoplasmic reticulum- lipid droplets (ER-LD) contacts (By similarity). Plays a role in apical endocytosis/recycling (By similarity). Plays a key role in eye and brain development and neurodegeneration (PubMed:21473985). From Danio rerio (Zebrafish) (Brachydanio rerio).
   3264..3326    -  CDS            VESPI_VESMG (fragment): Experimental evidence at protein level: Swiss-Prot protein existence level 1. Shows contractile activity on isolated ileum smooth muscle. From Vespa magnifica (Hornet).
   3338..3356    -  promoter       SP6 promoter: promoter for bacteriophage SP6 RNA polymerase
   3398..3414    -  protein_bind   lac operator: The lac repressor binds to the lac operator to inhibit transcription in E. coli. This inhibition can be relieved by adding lactose or isopropyl-β-D-thiogalactopyranoside (IPTG). lac repressor encoded by lacI
   3422..3452    -  promoter       lac promoter: promoter for the E. coli lac operon
   3467..3488    -  protein_bind   CAP binding site: CAP binding activates transcription in the presence of cAMP. E. coli catabolite activator protein
   3501..3593    -  CDS            lacI (fragment): lac repressor; lacI; The lac repressor binds to the lac operator to inhibit transcription in E. coli. This inhibition can be relieved by adding lactose or isopropyl-β-D-thiogalactopyranoside (IPTG).
   3595..3650    -  rep_origin     RSF ori (fragment): Plasmids containing the RSF 1030 origin of replication can be propagated in E. coli cells that contain additional plasmids with compatible origins.
>Addgene plasmid #80539 | Rab18b cds in pGem-T Easy | addgene full sequence | sequence record 176734 | Addgene NGS Result
GTATCAGCTCACTCAAAGGCGGTAATACGGTTATCCACAGAATCAGGGGATAACGCAGGAAAGAACATGT
GAGCAAAAGGCCAGCAAAAGGCCAGGAACCGTAAAAAGGCCGCGTTGCTGGCGTTTTTCCATAGGCTCCG
CCCCCCTGACGAGCATCACAAAAATCGACGCTCAAGTCAGAGGTGGCGAAACCCGACAGGACTATAAAGA
TACCAGGCGTTTCCCCCTGGAAGCTCCCTCGTGCGCTCTCCTGTTCCGACCCTGCCGCTTACCGGATACC
TGTCCGCCTTTCTCCCTTCGGGAAGCGTGGCGCTTTCTCATAGCTCACGCTGTAGGTATCTCAGTTCGGT
GTAGGTCGTTCGCTCCAAGCTGGGCTGTGTGCACGAACCCCCCGTTCAGCCCGACCGCTGCGCCTTATCC
GGTAACTATCGTCTTGAGTCCAACCCGGTAAGACACGACTTATCGCCACTGGCAGCAGCCACTGGTAACA
GGATTAGCAGAGCGAGGTATGTAGGCGGTGCTACAGAGTTCTTGAAGTGGTGGCCTAACTACGGCTACAC
TAGAAGAACAGTATTTGGTATCTGCGCTCTGCTGAAGCCAGTTACCTTCGGAAAAAGAGTTGGTAGCTCT
TGATCCGGCAAACAAACCACCGCTGGTAGCGGTGGTTTTTTTGTTTGCAAGCAGCAGATTACGCGCAGAA
AAAAAGGATCTCAAGAAGATCCTTTGATCTTTTCTACGGGGTCTGACGCTCAGTGGAACGAAAACTCACG
TTAAGGGATTTTGGTCATGAGATTATCAAAAAGGATCTTCACCTAGATCCTTTTAAATTAAAAATGAAGT
TTTAAATCAATCTAAAGTATATATGAGTAAACTTGGTCTGACAGTTACCAATGCTTAATCAGTGAGGCAC
CTATCTCAGCGATCTGTCTATTTCGTTCATCCATAGTTGCCTGACTCCCCGTCGTGTAGATAACTACGAT
ACGGGAGGGCTTACCATCTGGCCCCAGTGCTGCAATGATACCGCGAGACCCACGCTCACCGGCTCCAGAT
TTATCAGCAATAAACCAGCCAGCCGGAAGGGCCGAGCGCAGAAGTGGTCCTGCAACTTTATCCGCCTCCA
TCCAGTCTATTAATTGTTGCCGGGAAGCTAGAGTAAGTAGTTCGCCAGTTAATAGTTTGCGCAACGTTGT
TGCCATTGCTACAGGCATCGTGGTGTCACGCTCGTCGTTTGGTATGGCTTCATTCAGCTCCGGTTCCCAA
CGATCAAGGCGAGTTACATGATCCCCCATGTTGTGCAAAAAAGCGGTTAGCTCCTTCGGTCCTCCGATCG
TTGTCAGAAGTAAGTTGGCCGCAGTGTTATCACTCATGGTTATGGCAGCACTGCATAATTCTCTTACTGT
CATGCCATCCGTAAGATGCTTTTCTGTGACTGGTGAGTACTCAACCAAGTCATTCTGAGAATAGTGTATG
CGGCGACCGAGTTGCTCTTGCCCGGCGTCAATACGGGATAATACCGCGCCACATAGCAGAACTTTAAAAG
TGCTCATCATTGGAAAACGTTCTTCGGGGCGAAAACTCTCAAGGATCTTACCGCTGTTGAGATCCAGTTC
GATGTAACCCACTCGTGCACCCAACTGATCTTCAGCATCTTTTACTTTCACCAGCGTTTCTGGGTGAGCA
AAAACAGGAAGGCAAAATGCCGCAAAAAAGGGAATAAGGGCGACACGGAAATGTTGAATACTCATACTCT
TCCTTTTTCAATATTATTGAAGCATTTATCAGGGTTATTGTCTCATGAGCGGATACATATTTGAATGTAT
TTAGAAAAATAAACAAATAGGGGTTCCGCGCACATTTCCCCGAAAAGTGCCACCTGATGCGGTGTGAAAT
ACCGCACAGATGCGTAAGGAGAAAATACCGCATCAGGAAATTGTAAGCGTTAATATTTTGTTAAAATTCG
CGTTAAATTTTTGTTAAATCAGCTCATTTTTTAACCAATAGGCCGAAATCGGCAAAATCCCTTATAAATC
AAAAGAATAGACCGAGATAGGGT
[37 nt withheld, positions 2054-2090]
AAAGAACGTGGACTCCAACGTCAAAGG
[49 nt withheld, positions 2118-2166]
T
[91 nt withheld, positions 2168-2258]
G
[124 nt withheld, positions 2260-2383]
CCATTCGCCATTCAGGCTGCGCAACTGTTGGGAAGGGCGATCGGTGCGGGCCTCTTCGCTATTACGCCAG
CTGGCGAAAGGGGGATGTGCTGCAAGGCGATTAAGTTGGGTAACGCCAGGGTTTTCCCAGTCACGACGTT
GTAAAACGACGGCCAGTGAATTGTAATACGACTCACTATAGGGCGAATTGGGCCCGACGTCGCATGCTCC
CGGCCGCCATGGCGGCCGCGGGAATTCGATTACATGGACGACGACGTGTTGACGACCCTGAAGATTTTAA
TAATCGGAGAGAGCGGAGTCGGTAAATCGAGTTTGCTCCTGCGTTTCACAGATGATACCTTCGACCCAGA
ATTAGCAGCAACCATCGGTGTGGACTTCAAAGTCAAAACTATTGCGATCGATGGCAACCGAGCAAAACTG
GCTATATGGGATACCGCAGGTCAGGAGAGGTTCAGAACTCTAACACCAAGCTACTACAGAGGGGCCCAGG
GTGTCATTTTGGTGTATGATGTTACAAAGCGGGACACGTTCACAAAGCTTGAGAACTGGCTCAATGAGCT
GGAGACATACTGTACACGCAACGACCTGGTTAAAATGCTGGTGGGGAACAAAATCGACAAGGACAACCGT
GAAGTGGACCGGAACGAAGGCTTGAAGTTTGCACGGAAACACTCTATGCTCTTTATCGAGGCCAGCGCGA
AGACGCGGGACGGAGTTCAGTGTGCCTTTGAGGAGCTGGTGGAGAAGATCCTGCAGACGCCGGGGCTCTG
GGAAAGCAGCATCCAGAACCATGGTGTCCAGCTGTCTGATAATGAACCCCAGCGTCAAGGAGCCTGCGGC
GGATACTGCTCACTGGTTTAACACTCACACCTCCAATCACTAGTGAATTCGCGGCCGCCTGCAGGTCGAC
CATATGGGAGAGCTCCCAACGCGTTGGATGCATAGCTTGAGTATTCTATAGTGTCACCTAAATAGCTTGG
CGTAATCATGGTCATAGCTGTTTCCTGTGTGAAATTGTTATCCGCTCACAATTCCACACAACATACGAGC
CGGAAGCATAAAGTGTAAAGCCTGGGGTGCCTAATGAGTGAGCTAACTCACATTAATTGCGTTGCGCTCA
CTGCCCGCTTTCCAGTCGGGAAACCTGTCGTGCCAGCTGCATTAATGAATCGGCCAACGCGCGGGGAGAG
GCGGTTTGCGTATTGGGCGCTCTTCCGCTTCCTCGCTCACTGACTCGCTGCGCTCGGTCGTTCGGCTGCG
GCGAGCG
